>Addgene plasmid #110057 | AAV-P(Per2)-DIO-intron2-Venus-NLS-D2 | addgene full sequence | sequence record 210727 | Addgene NGS Result
CCTTTTGCTCACATGTCCTGCAGGCAGCTGCGCGCTCGCTCGCTCACTGAGGCCGCCCGGGCGTCGGGCG
ACCTTTGGTCGCCCGGCCTCAGTGAGCGAGCGAGCGCGCAGAGAGGGAGTGGCCAACTCCATCACTAGGG
GTTCCTGCGGCCGCACGCGTCGGATTACCGAGGCTGGTCACGTCGTCGCAGGTGATAGGCCGGGGGCCCT
GGTCTCTGCCGGCTGTGAGTTGCGCAGCGGCCAAGCACCATTCCCCCGCGCCGCAGTGGTACGCGCCACT
CCGGGGCTGCACGAGCGGGCCACCGCCGTGCCAGGTGAATGGAAGTCCCGCAGGCCGGAAGTGGACGAGC
CTACTCGCCCGGGCGCGGGGGGGCGCAAGAGCGCGCAGCATCTTCATTGAGGAACCCGGGCGGCGAACAT
GGAGTTCCATGTGCGTCTTATGTAAAGAGAGCGACGGGCGTCTCCACCAATTGACGAGCGTAGCTCTCAG
GTTCCGCCCCGCCAGTATGCAAATGAGGTGGCACTCCGACCAATGGCGCGCGCAGGGGCGGGCTCAGCGC
GCGCGGTCACGTTTTCCACTATGTGACAGCGGAGGGCGACGCGGCGGCAGCGGCGCTACTGGGACTAGCG
GCTCCGGGCGGCTGCGGCGCAGGCCGAGCGCACCAAGTGACGGGCCGAGCAAGGGATCTAGAGTCGACTC
CGGAATAACTTCGTATAGGATACTTTATACGAAGTTATGCAGAATGGTAGCTGGATTGTAGCTGCTATTA
GCAATATGAAACCTCTTAATAACTTCGTATAGCATACATTATACGAAGTTATGGCTACACATTGATCCTA
GCAGAAGCACAGGCTGCAGGGTGACGGTCCATCCCGCTCTCCTGGGCACAAGACATGGGCAGCGTGCCAT
CATCCTGCTCCTCCACCTCCGGCGGGAAGCCATGGCTAAGCTTAGAATTCACGGGGTCTTCTACCTTTCT
CTTCTTTTTTGGAGGCTTGTACAGCTCGTCCATGCCGAGAGTGATCCCGGCGGCGGTCACGAACTCCAGC
AGGACCATGTGATCGCGCTTCTCGTTGGGGTCTTTGCTCAGTTTGGACTGGTAGCTCAGGTAGTGGTTGT
CGGGCAGCAGCACGGGGCCGTCGCCGATGGGGGTGTTCTGCTGGTAGTGGTCGGCGAGCTGCACGCCGCC
GTCCTCGATGTTGTGGCGGATCTTGAAGTTTGCCTTGATGCCGTTCTTCTGCTTGTCGGCGGTGATATAG
ACGTTGTGGCTGTTGTAGTTGTACTCCAGCTTGTGCCCCAGGATGTTGCCGTCCTCCTTGAAGTCGATGC
CCTTCAGCTCGATGCGGTTCACCAGGGTGTCGCCCTCGAACTTCACCTCGGCGCGGGTCTTGTAGTTGCC
GTCGTCCTTGAAGAAGATGGTGCGCTCCTGGACGTAGCCTTCGGGCATGGCGGACTTGAAGAAGTCGTGC
TGCTTCATGTGGTCGGGGTAGCGGGCGAAGCACTGCAGGCCGTAGCCGAGGGTGGTCACGAGGGTGGGCC
AGGGCACGGGCAGCTTGCCGGTGGTGCAGATCAACTTCAGGGTCAGCTTGCCGTAGGTGGCATCGCCCTC
GCCCTCGCCGGACACGCTGAACTTGTGGCCGTTTACGTCGCCGTCCAGCTCGACCAGGATGGGCACCACC
CCGGTGAACAGCTCCTCGCCCTTGCTCACACCTGCAGGGCCCTGAAAATACAGGTTTTCGGATCCTGAAC
CGCCTGCCGATCCCTCATGCCACTCTATTTTCTGAGCTTCGAAAATATCGTTCAGGCCGCTAGCTGCGGC
CGCTCCACCCTTATCGTCATCGTCCTTGTAGTCGATGTCATGATCTTTATAATCACCGTCATGGTCTTTG
TAGTCCTGCAAAGGAAGATAGATAGATAAGATCTCCACACGCCTCTTCCCCCAACCAGCCGATAAAACTG
ACCAGGGACATCACACCAGAGATTTTAAAGAAAATATTACCGTATGCTGGGTGGTGGCTTTGGGACAAAG
GACTTGCCTGGAGTGCCTGAGACCCATAGTATGGCCTCCATACTTCCCCTCAAAATAAAAGTCAGAGCTG
GAGAATCAGCTCAATGGTGAAGAGAAGCACCCACACGGCTGCTTACACCCATCTGTAACTCACAGTTCCA
GGGGATCCAATGCCCTCTTCTGTCCCCTATGGTCACCAAACATGCAAGTGGTGCACCGACATACATACAG
GCAAAACACCCATATACTTTAAAGTAAAAATTTAAAAAAGGAAAAGTCATGTTAAAACTGAAACATAAGA
GCTTCAGCTATTAGGAGACTTGAACACTGAGAGACAGAAATGAAAAGGAATATTCTGTGATCGAATGCAT
GTGTGTGAGCAGGCTCCTCCGAGGTCTTACTGGACTGTCTGTTAAGTGCATCAGATACAAAAATGCAAAG
ATGACGTGGTATCGTTATTTGGAAGGACAAAGTACAATAAATACCATCTACAGGATTAAGAAGTACTGCC
ATCCTGCAAGTCCTGGTACTTGCTGCTTGAAGACGGGCGACAAACTATGGAGGGAGCCACCCGTGTCCTG
TGTGCGAGGGCCTGGCCTGAGGCTGACCTACCTTGTCATCGTCATCCTTGTAGTCCATGGTGGCCTCTCC
TTCGAGTGCAAAAAGAACAAGTAGCTTGTATTCTATAGTGTCACCTAAATGCTAGCCTATAGTGAGTCGT
ATTAAGTACTCTAGCCTTAAGAGCTGTAATTGAACTGGGAGTGGACACCTGTGGAGAGAAAGGCAAAGTG
GATGTCAGTAAGACCAATAGGTGCCTATCAGAAACGCAAGAGTCTTCTCTGTCTCGACAAGCCCAGTTTC
TATTGGTCTCCTTAAACCTGTCTTGTAACCTTGATACTTACCTGCCCAGTGCCTCACGACCAACTTTCGC
TACCTTAGGACCGTTATAGTTACTGCAGCGCTAGCATAACTTCGTATAAAGTATCCTATACGAAGTTATT
TGCCTTAACCCAGAAATTATCACTGTTATTCTTTAGAATGGTGCAAAGAATAACTTCGTATAATGTATGC
TATACGAAGTTATGAATTCGATATCAAGCTTATCGATAATCAACCTCTGGATTACAAAATTTGTGAAAGA
TTGACTGGTATTCTTAACTATGTTGCTCCTTTTACGCTATGTGGATACGCTGCTTTAATGCCTTTGTATC
ATGCTATTGCTTCCCGTATGGCTTTCATTTTCTCCTCCTTGTATAAATCCTGGTTGCTGTCTCTTTATGA
GGAGTTGTGGCCCGTTGTCAGGCAACGTGGCGTGGTGTGCACTGTGTTTGCTGACGCAACCCCCACTGGT
TGGGGCATTGCCACCACCTGTCAGCTCCTTTCCGGGACTTTCGCTTTCCCCCTCCCTATTGCCACGGCGG
AACTCATCGCCGCCTGCCTTGCCCGCTGCTGGACAGGGGCTCGGCTGTTGGGCACTGACAATTCCGTGGT
GTTGTCGGGGAAATCATCGTCCTTTCCTTGGCTGCTCGCCTATGTTGCCACCTGGATTCTGCGCGGGACG
TCCTTCTGCTACGTCCCTTCGGCCCTCAATCCAGCGGACCTTCCTTCCCGCGGCCTGCTGCCGGCTCTGC
GGCCTCTTCCGCGTCTTCGCCTTCGCCCTCAGACGAGTCGGATCTCCCTTTGGGCCGCCTCCCCGCATCG
ATACCGAGCGCTGCTCGAGAGATCTACGGGTGGCATCCCTGTGACCCCTCCCCAGTGCCTCTCCTGGCCC
TGGAAGTTGCCACTCCAGTGCCCACCAGCCTTGTCCTAATAAAATTAAGTTGCATCATTTTGTCTGACTA
GGTGTCCTTCTATAATATTATGGGGTGGAGGGGGGTGGTATGGAGCAAGGGGCAAGTTGGGAAGACAACC
TGTAGGGCCTGCGGGGTCTATTGGGAACCAAGCTGGAGTGCAGTGGCACAATCTTGGCTCACTGCAATCT
CCGCCTCCTGGGTTCAAGCGATTCTCCTGCCTCAGCCTCCCGAGTTGTTGGGATTCCAGGCATGCATGAC
CAGGCTCAGCTAATTTTTGTTTTTTTGGTAGAGACGGGGTTTCACCATATTGGCCAGGCTGGTCTCCAAC
TCCTAATCTCAGGTGATCTACCCACCTTGGCCTCCCAAATTGCTGGGATTACAGGCGTGAACCACTGCTC
CCTTCCCTGTCCTTCTGATTTTGTAGGTAACCACGTGCGGACCGAGCGGCCGCAGGAACCCCTAGTGATG
GAGTTGGCCACTCCCTCTCTGCGCGCTCGCTCGCTCACTGAGGCCGGGCGACCAAAGGTCGCCCGACGCC
CGGGCTTTGCCCGGGCGGCCTCAGTGAGCGAGCGAGCGCGCAGCTGCCTGCAGGGGCGCCTGATGCGGTA
TTTTCTCCTTACGCATCTGTGCGGTATTTCACACCGCATA
[95 nt withheld, positions 4451-4545]
T
[46 nt withheld, positions 4547-4592]
C
[141 nt withheld, positions 4594-4734]
CCTTTGACGTTGGAGTCCACGTTCTTT
[37 nt withheld, positions 4762-4798]
ACTCTATCTCGGGCTATTCTTTTGATTTATAAGGGATTTTGCCGATTTCGGTCTATTGGTTAAAAAATGA
GCTGATTTAACAAAAATTTAACGCGAATTTTAACAAAATATTAACGTTTACAATTTTATGGTGCACTCTC
AGTACAATCTGCTCTGATGCCGCATAGTTAAGCCAGCCCCGACACCCGCCAACACCCGCTGACGCGCCCT
GACGGGCTTGTCTGCTCCCGGCATCCGCTTACAGACAAGCTGTGACCGTCTCCGGGAGCTGCATGTGTCA
GAGGTTTTCACCGTCATCACCGAAACGCGCGAGACGAAAGGGCCTCGTGATACGCCTATTTTTATAGGTT
AATGTCATGATAATAATGGTTTCTTAGACGTCAGGTGGCACTTTTCGGGGAAATGTGCGCGGAACCCCTA
TTTGTTTATTTTTCTAAATACATTCAAATATGTATCCGCTCATGAGACAATAACCCTGATAAATGCTTCA
ATAATATTGAAAAAGGAAGAGTATGAGTATTCAACATTTCCGTGTCGCCCTTATTCCCTTTTTTGCGGCA
TTTTGCCTTCCTGTTTTTGCTCACCCAGAAACGCTGGTGAAAGTAAAAGATGCTGAAGATCAGTTGGGTG
CACGAGTGGGTTACATCGAACTGGATCTCAACAGCGGTAAGATCCTTGAGAGTTTTCGCCCCGAAGAACG
TTTTCCAATGATGAGCACTTTTAAAGTTCTGCTATGTGGCGCGGTATTATCCCGTATTGACGCCGGGCAA
GAGCAACTCGGTCGCCGCATACACTATTCTCAGAATGACTTGGTTGAGTACTCACCAGTCACAGAAAAGC
ATCTTACGGATGGCATGACAGTAAGAGAATTATGCAGTGCTGCCATAACCATGAGTGATAACACTGCGGC
CAACTTACTTCTGACAACGATCGGAGGACCGAAGGAGCTAACCGCTTTTTTGCACAACATGGGGGATCAT
GTAACTCGCCTTGATCGTTGGGAACCGGAGCTGAATGAAGCCATACCAAACGACGAGCGTGACACCACGA
TGCCTGTAGCAATGGCAACAACGTTGCGCAAACTATTAACTGGCGAACTACTTACTCTAGCTTCCCGGCA
ACAATTAATAGACTGGATGGAGGCGGATAAAGTTGCAGGACCACTTCTGCGCTCGGCCCTTCCGGCTGGC
TGGTTTATTGCTGATAAATCTGGAGCCGGTGAGCGTGGGTCTCGCGGTATCATTGCAGCACTGGGGCCAG
ATGGTAAGCCCTCCCGTATCGTAGTTATCTACACGACGGGGAGTCAGGCAACTATGGATGAACGAAATAG
ACAGATCGCTGAGATAGGTGCCTCACTGATTAAGCATTGGTAACTGTCAGACCAAGTTTACTCATATATA
CTTTAGATTGATTTAAAACTTCATTTTTAATTTAAAAGGATCTAGGTGAAGATCCTTTTTGATAATCTCA
TGACCAAAATCCCTTAACGTGAGTTTTCGTTCCACTGAGCGTCAGACCCCGTAGAAAAGATCAAAGGATC
TTCTTGAGATCCTTTTTTTCTGCGCGTAATCTGCTGCTTGCAAACAAAAAAACCACCGCTACCAGCGGTG
GTTTGTTTGCCGGATCAAGAGCTACCAACTCTTTTTCCGAAGGTAACTGGCTTCAGCAGAGCGCAGATAC
CAAATACTGTTCTTCTAGTGTAGCCGTAGTTAGGCCACCACTTCAAGAACTCTGTAGCACCGCCTACATA
CCTCGCTCTGCTAATCCTGTTACCAGTGGCTGCTGCCAGTGGCGATAAGTCGTGTCTTACCGGGTTGGAC
TCAAGACGATAGTTACCGGATAAGGCGCAGCGGTCGGGCTGAACGGGGGGTTCGTGCACACAGCCCAGCT
TGGAGCGAACGACCTACACCGAACTGAGATACCTACAGCGTGAGCTATGAGAAAGCGCCACGCTTCCCGA
AGGGAGAAAGGCGGACAGGTATCCGGTAAGCGGCAGGGTCGGAACAGGAGAGCGCACGAGGGAGCTTCCA
GGGGGAAACGCCTGGTATCTTTATAGTCCTGTCGGGTTTCGCCACCTCTGACTTGAGCGTCGATTTTTGT
GATGCTCGTCAGGGGGGCGGAGCCTATGGAAAAACGCCAGCAACGCGGCCTTTTTACGGTTCCTGGCCTT
TTGCTGG
Features (pLannotate 1.2.2; 28 found; start..end, strand, type, name):
     28..55      +  repeat_region  AAV2 ITR (fragment): inverted terminal repeat of adeno-associated virus serotype 2 inverted
     84..111     +  repeat_region  AAV2 ITR (fragment): inverted terminal repeat of adeno-associated virus serotype 2 inverted
    705..738     +  protein_bind   lox2272: Cre-mediated recombination occurs in the 8-bp core sequence (GGATACTT). lox2272 sites are compatible with each other, but incompatible with loxP or loxN sites (Lee and Saito, 1988). Cre recombinase
    739..788     -  intron         β-globin intron (fragment): internally truncated intron from human β-globin
    789..822     +  protein_bind   loxP: Cre-mediated recombination occurs in the 8-bp core sequence (GCATACAT). Cre recombinase
    825..953     -  CDS            d2EYFP (fragment): EYFP destabilized by residues 422-461 of mouse ornithine decarboxylase, giving an in vivo half-life of ~2 hours mammalian codon-optimized
    972..992     -  CDS            SV40 NLS: nuclear localization signal of SV40 (simian virus 40) large T antigen
    996..1709    -  CDS            mVenus: mVenus is a basic (constitutively fluorescent) yellow fluorescent protein published in 2006, derived from Aequorea victoria. It is reported to be a rapidly-maturing monomer with moderate acid sensitivity.
   1719..1739    -  CDS            TEV site: tobacco etch virus (TEV) protease recognition and cleavage site
   1843..1895    -  CDS            3xFLAG (fragment): three tandem FLAG® epitope tags, followed by an enterokinase cleavage site
   2622..2642    -  CDS            FLAG (fragment): FLAG® epitope tag, followed by an enterokinase cleavage site
   2692..2710    -  promoter       SP6 promoter: promoter for bacteriophage SP6 RNA polymerase
   2716..2734    -  promoter       T7 promoter: promoter for bacteriophage T7 RNA polymerase
   2779..2911    -  intron         chimeric intron: chimera between introns from human β-globin and immunoglobulin heavy chain genes
   2976..3009    -  protein_bind   lox2272: Cre-mediated recombination occurs in the 8-bp core sequence (GGATACTT). lox2272 sites are compatible with each other, but incompatible with loxP or loxN sites (Lee and Saito, 1988). Cre recombinase
   3010..3059    -  intron         β-globin intron (fragment): internally truncated intron from human β-globin
   3060..3093    -  protein_bind   loxP: Cre-mediated recombination occurs in the 8-bp core sequence (GCATACAT). Cre recombinase
   3094..3118    +  misc_feature   MCS (fragment): pBluescript multiple cloning site
   3118..3706    +  misc_feature   WPRE: woodchuck hepatitis virus posttranscriptional regulatory element
   3738..4214    +  polyA_signal   hGH poly(A) signal: human growth hormone polyadenylation signal
   4254..4394    +  repeat_region  AAV2 ITR: inverted terminal repeat of adeno-associated virus serotype 2 inverted
   4399..4450    -  misc_feature   bom (fragment): basis of mobility region from pBR322
   4469..4924    +  rep_origin     f1 ori (sequence partly withheld): f1 bacteriophage origin of replication; arrow indicates direction of (+) strand synthesis
   4925..4974    -  misc_feature   bom (fragment): basis of mobility region from pBR322
   5076..5111    -  CDS            rop (fragment): Rop protein, which maintains plasmids at low copy number; rop
   5206..5310    +  promoter       AmpR promoter: bla
   5311..6171    +  CDS            AmpR: β-lactamase; bla; confers resistance to ampicillin, carbenicillin, and related antibiotics
   6342..6930    +  rep_origin     ori: high-copy-number ColE1/pMB1/pBR322/pUC origin of replication
