[The description below was written by a language model from this plasmid's Addgene catalogue record and pLannotate feature annotations shown in this document.]
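Description:
AAV-P(Per2)-DIO-intron2-Venus-NLS-D2 is an AAV2-based transfer plasmid for mammalian expression that serves as a Cre-dependent fluorescent reporter of Per2 transcription. It is maintained in bacteria as a high-copy plasmid through a ColE1/pUC-type origin and selected with ampicillin (AmpR, β-lactamase); an f1 origin is also present. The expression cassette lies between AAV2 inverted terminal repeats, which allow it to be packaged into recombinant AAV particles. The annotation finds a full ITR on the 3′ side but only short ITR fragments on the 5′ side. This may simply reflect the difficulty of sequencing these repeats.

The payload is driven by the mouse Per2 promoter. The promoter is not annotated by the feature software but presumably occupies the unannotated stretch between the 5′ ITR and the first lox site. Downstream, a DIO (double-inverted open reading frame) arrangement of paired lox2272 and loxP sites in opposing orientation flanks a reverse-oriented cassette. This cassette contains a chimeric intron, an unannotated region that likely corresponds to the Per2 intron 2 sequence named in the record, and mVenus fused at its C terminus to an SV40 nuclear localization signal and the ornithine decarboxylase degradation domain (D2). Small FLAG, TEV-site and phage-promoter matches also appear in the inverted segment. Cre recombination flips the cassette irreversibly into the sense orientation, so only Cre-expressing cells report Per2 promoter activity. The short-lived, nuclear-localized Venus lets fluorescence follow changes in transcription. A WPRE and the hGH polyadenylation signal support transcript processing and expression. The associated work used the construct for long-term in vivo recording of circadian rhythms in defined cell populations of the brains of freely moving mice.
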