Addgene plasmid #110057: AAV-P(Per2)-DIO-intron2-Venus-NLS-D2
Purpose: Per2 transcription fluorescence reporter
Depositing lab: Eric Erquan Zhang. Depositing organization: National Institute of Biological Sciences, Beijing. Publication: Long-term in vivo recording of circadian rhythms in brains of freely moving mice. Mei L, Fan Y, Lv X, Welsh DK, Zhan C, Zhang EE. Proc Natl Acad Sci U S A. 2018 Apr 2. pii: 1717735115. doi: 10.1073/pnas.1717735115. PubMed 29610316.
Backbone
  Vector backbone: aav2
  Backbone size w/o insert (bp): 4171
  Total vector size (bp): 6986
  Vector type: Mammalian Expression, AAV, Cre/Lox
Growth in bacteria
  Bacterial resistance: Ampicillin, 100 μg/mL
  Growth temperature: 37°C
  Growth strain: NEB Stable
  Copy number: High Copy
Gene/Insert
  Gene/Insert name: Per2 promoter and Venus (alt name: Per2 intron2)
  Species: M. musculus (mouse)
  Entrez Gene: Per2 (a.k.a. mKIAA0347, mPer2)
  Promoter: Per2
  Tag / fusion protein: NLS-D2 (C terminal on insert)
  Cloning method: Gibson Cloning
  Sequencing primers: 5′ Unknown
Terms and licenses: Academic/Nonprofit Terms; Industry Terms: Not Available to Industry
How to cite: AAV-P(Per2)-DIO-intron2-Venus-NLS-D2 was a gift from Eric Erquan Zhang (Addgene plasmid # 110057 ; http://n2t.net/addgene:110057 ; RRID:Addgene_110057)
